>Addgene plasmid #168144 | pMS11: pTns(AvCAST)_ΔTniQ,ΔTnsD | addgene full sequence | sequence record 330377 | Addgene NGS Result
AGCCAGCCAGACGCAGACGCGCCGAGACAGAACTTAATGGGCCCGCTAACAGCGCGATTTGCTGGTGACC
CAATGCGACCAGATGCTCCACGCCCAGTCGCGTACCGTCTTCATGGGAGAAAATAATACTGTTGATGGGT
GTCTGGTCAGAGACATCAAGAAATAACGCCGGAACATTAGTGCAGGCAGCTTCCACAGCAATGGCATCCT
GGTCATCCAGCGGATAGTTAATGATCAGCCCACTGACGCGTTGCGCGAGAAGATTGTGCACCGCCGCTTT
ACAGGCTTCGACGCCGCTTCGTTCTACCATCGACACCACCACGCTGGCACCCAGTTGATCGGCGCGAGAT
TTAATCGCCGCGACAATTTGCGACGGCGCGTGCAGGGCCAGACTGGAGGTGGCAACGCCAATCAGCAACG
ACTGTTTGCCCGCCAGTTGTTGTGCCACGCGGTTGGGAATGTAATTCAGCTCCGCCATCGCCGCTTCCAC
TTTTTCCCGCGTTTTCGCAGAAACGTGGCTGGCCTGGTTCACCACGCGGGAAACGGTCTGATAAGAGACA
CCGGCATACTCTGCGACATCGTATAACGTTACTGGTTTCACATTCACCACCCTGAATTGACTCTCTTCCG
GGCGCTATCATGCCATACCGCGAAAGGTTTTGCGCCATTCGATGGTGTCCGGGATCTCGACGCTCTCCCT
TATGCGACTCCTGCATTAGGAAATTAATACGACTCACTATAGGGGAATTGTGAGCGGATAACAATTCCCC
TGTAGAAATAATTTTGTTTAACTTTAATAAGGAGATATACCATGGTTAGGGGTAGAAGGGAATGGACTCA
AGCTAAATATGAGCGATATATAAAAGAAGGTCGTGGCCGAGGAAGTGGTAAGCACTATAAACCTTGGCTT
ACAATCCAAGATGTTCCCTCTAAAGGACGTTCTTCTAGAACTCCTGGTTGGAAAACAAATCGAGTACATC
ATTTCTTCTCAGACCATGAAAAACGGCTATTTTATTTGTTTGAGTGGTCAGATATAGTCACAGATATAAG
AGAGCAATTTCCTTTAGACAATCTCGATCTAGCCATGAGTATTGCTACAGACATAGGTATAAAGTACCCT
GTAGATACACAAAGTGGCACTCCTCACGTTTTAACAAGCGACTTTATGCTTACAGTCAACCGCGATGGGA
AGCAGATGCAGATTGCCCGGACTGTTAAGCCGTCAACAGAACTGGAGAAAAAGCAAGTTAATGAGAAATT
CGAGATAGAAAGACAATATTACTTAGCAAAGGGTATTGACTGGGGAATTATCACAGAAAAAGAAATTCCC
AGGCTTTTAGCTGAAAATGTTGAGTGGGTTCATTCTGCTTATAGGCTAGAAGCAAATTCTGAAATGGACA
CTGCACAACTGAGTGAATTGTCAACAATTTTAAAATCTAAGCTTCAGGAAGAAGATACAACTATAAATAG
AGTAACTACTGCTTTAGACAAAGAAATGAATATAAATTCCGGTACATCACTTTATGTATTTAAACATTTA
ATTGCTAGGAAAGAAATCCTTGTGGATCTAGTAGCAATAAAATTATCTGCTTGTCCGTCAACTAAAGTTA
TTGAAAAAATAATATTTTAGACCCACATGATAGGTAAATAATATGGTTAAAGATTTATTTGTCAATGATT
TAATAGAGTGGATTGTATACCAAAACACTCATATAGTCGAAAGAATTATTTGGATAGATGAAGGTTACAT
TATTGCATTTGTTATAGATATTAATGCTAAGAAAGGTCTACCTGAACCAAGGAAAATATCAGATATTTTA
GAAGCTATAACTGAAGGTATTGCTTTTAAGCAGCAACAAGATCCTTGGGCAAGAATTATTCGGGATGAAA
ATTTGACAGATAAGGAAAAGGAATACAGAGATAAAGCTTGGGAGATAATTTCATCATTAATTATAGAAGA
ACCATCAATATATTATAGAAATTTTAGAGGATCGATGGTTAAAGAAGCGGTTGAAAAGTACAACGAAGAA
AGGGATAAAGATAAATTAGTAGAAAAAACCGTCTATGGTTATTTGAGAAGATTTTGGCAGAGAGGAAAAA
CTATAAATGCTCTCATACCTGATTTTATCAATTCATCAGGTAAGGGCAAGATTCGAGGACAATCGGGCAA
GAAGAGAGGAAGACCAAGAAAATATGCACATGACCCAGATATTGGTGAAGGTGTAAATGTTACAGAAGAA
GATAGAAAGATTTTTAGAGTATCTATAAGCAAATTTTACAATAATCCAAAAGAAAACTACTTAACAACAG
CCTATGAATTAATGGTGAAAGAATATTACAAGGAAGGAATTAGATATGACGAGAATGGTGTTCAAAAATC
TATATTAACCCCAACTGATAAAATACCTACAATTACTCAATTCAAATACTGGTATCAACTTGAACAGGAT
GATGTTACCAAAACTTTAACATCTCGAAAAGGAGCCAAGCGAGTAGCTTTAGAGAATAGAGCAATTTTGG
GAAACTCTAAGATGGAAACTATTGGCCCTGGTTCTAGATATCAAATTGATGCCACAGTTGCTGATGTATA
TTTAGTTTCAAAATATAACCGTGACTGGATAATTGGTAGACCAGTTATCTATGTAATTATTGATGTTTTT
AGTAGAATGATTACAGGTGTTTATGTCGGTTTAGAAGGCCCATCTTGGATAGGAGCAATGATGGCACTAG
CCAATGTAGCTACAGATAAAACCCTGTTTTGCCAGGAATATAACATTAATATTACTGAAAATGAATGGCC
TTGCAATCAAATGCCAGATGCAATTTTAGGAGATAGGGGAGAATTAGCAGGTATGACAGTAGAAACATTA
ATCCCTAATCTTTATGTTCGTATTGAAAATGCAGCTTCCTATAGAGCAGATTGGAAAGGGTTAGTAGAAA
GACACTTTCGTATAATTCATGAATATGTAAAACCTTTTTTACCTGGTTATGTGGATACGGATTTTAGGCA
AAGAGGTGCAAGGGATTATAGGCTTGATGGCAAACTTGATATAGATCAATTTACTGAGATTATTATTCGT
TTAATTGTTCACCATAACAATAAACCTCTTACTGAATATGAAAGAGATGAAGCAATGATTGCTGATGATA
CCCCTCCTATACCTAGAGAGTTGTGGAAGTGGGGTATCGCCAATCGTTCTGGCAGACTCAGAACTTTTTC
TGAAGATATTGTCAAATTGAACTTGATGCCTACTGAGAAAGCAACTATTACTGCTAAAGGCATCAAAATG
AGAGGTAAGGAGATGTACTATACCTGTGATAGTGCTAAAAATGAGCAATGGTTTGAAAAAGCTAGAAGTA
ATCTCCTTTCTAAGTCAGAAAAATCATTGATTGTATCTTATGACATCAGAAAGCCAAACTTCATTTATCT
TCCATCTAGTGATGGTAGAGATTTTGAAAAATGTTTTCTTATTGACTTAGAAGGGCGGTATGCTAATAAA
AACTTTCATGATATTGAATATCTGCTTGCTTATGAAGAATTGCAAAGACAGAAAAGCCAAGGTAAACAGC
TACAAGAAAAGGTAGATTTAATAGCTGATATTGAAAGCATAGTAGATAGAGCAGAAAAAATGACTGATGC
TTCTCAATATCATAATTTAAGTAAGAGCAAGAAAGTTTCTGGAATAAGAGATAATAGGGCTTTTGAAAAG
GCTAAACGACGAGAGAATGAAGGATTTGAATTAGCAATTACAGATAATCAGAGCAGTTTTCAGGTTGCAG
AGAGTACAGCAGAAACCTCCGAACAGCCAGAATCACTACAGCCAAACCATCTGAATCTTCTTAAGAAAAA
GCGACAGGAGCGAAAACGTGGACAGAATTGAGAGTGAACTGGTTAAAATTCCTAATGGAGAACTAGCAGT
TATTGCCAGATATATAGATCAAAAACTGCCAGAATACAACACTAATCCATTAATTCAGGCATTACCTCCT
ATCCTATCAGCAGCAGAATTTATAGATAAAGTAGCCAGAGAACCAAATTTTGATGAACAAGAGAGAGAGC
TAGAACCACATTATAGATTTCATTGTATTGAGAGGTTATCTAGATATTTTGACCCTCAAAATAAAACTCT
TGAATTACAAAAAGTTATTTGTACGCTTATCATGACAGGCTATCTGTCAAGGAACCTTTTAAAACCTGAA
TATGCAAATCGCTCTAGGCAAATTTATAATGCAATAGGTAATGGAGGAGGTAAAAATTTAGAAAACTATG
TTAATCTTCCTACATCTGCGTCCGGCTTAACTCTAATTGGCCCATCAGGTATTGGAAAGACTACAAATTT
CAAAAATATTCTTGAGCTTTATCCCCAAATAATTTTTCATCCTGATTATAGTGTTTACCAAATAGTTTGG
CTGCGGGTAGATTGCCCTAAAACTTTAAAGGGGTTATGTATAGATACTTTTGCAGGTATCGATAAATTGT
TAGGAACTAATTTATTAAAGAAATTTAACCCAGCACGCACATCTGAAGATTATCTATTGGCTCAACTTGC
ACAAACAGCACACACTCATCATCTAGGAGTTTTGGTGATTGATGAAATACAAAATTTAGCAACTGCAAAA
AGAAATAGAGACGAAATATTAAATTTTTTAGTAAAGCTCGATAATACTATTGGAATTCCAGTTATTCGTG
TAGGTACGAATGAAGCCATTAGTTTTCTTCAAGGTAATCTTAGAAATGCTAGAAGAAATACTGGAGAAGG
AAGTAGAATGTGGGATAGAATGGTAAATAATGATGAATGGTGTTACTTTTTAGAAGGAATATGGGAATAC
CAATGGACAAAAACACCTGTTCATTTCTCGGATGAAATAAAAGAAGTTTTTTATGATGAAAGCCAGGGAA
TTATTGATATTGCTATAAAACTTTACAAAATGGTTCAATGGAGAGCGATTTCAATAGGTGACCAAGAAAT
TATTACGGTTGATCTGATTCGTCAAGTAGCTAAAGAAGGATTGTATTTAGTAAAGCCAATGCTAGATGCA
ATTAGGTTAGGGGACAGAGAGTGGATGATTAAATATAAGGATATTGCTCCTCTCGATATTACGGAATATC
ACAATAGATGTGTATCTGAGATTGATGCTAAAGATTTGACAGAGATTAAGAGATTAGCTAAAAAGCAGCA
GAATCAGCAGAAAGTATCTCCGAAGCTCAATTATGTAATTAGTGAGCTGTTGAAATTGGAAGTAGAATCT
GGTAAAGCAAAGGAATGTGCAGAACAAATTGTTTATAGTCATGAAGATCCAGACATTCCAATTCCATCTT
TAGTTAATAAGGCATATGCTCTTGCTTTGCAAGGATGTCAAGTAAATGAGAGTCTTGCTAAAACAAGTAC
CAGGAAAGCTAAATTAAAGACAAAGTACCAAGAGAATGATATTCGGCGAATTGTCGAGAATGCCAAGAAA
GACAAAAAATCTGCATACGAGGATTTGAAATTAGCAGGTATAATCAAAAATCCAGTTGAAGATTTTATCA
ATATTTAGCTTCTAACTTAAGTCGAACAGAAAGTAATCGTATTGTACACGGCCGCATAATCGAAATTAAT
ACGACTCACTATAGGGGAATTGTGAGCGGATAACAATTCCCCATCTTAGTATATTAGTTAAGTATAAGAA
GGAGATATACTTAATTAACCTAGGCTGCTGCCACCGCTGAGCAATAACTAGCATAACCCCTTGGGGCCTC
TAAACGGGTCTTGAGGGGTTTTTTGCTGAAACCTCAGGCATTTGAGAAGCACACGGTCACACTGCTTCCG
GTAGTCAATAAACCGGTAAACCAGCAATAGACATAAGCGGCTATTTAACGACCCTGCCCTGAACCGACGA
CAAGCTGACGACCGGGTCTCCGCAAGTGGCACTTTTCGGGGAAATGTGCGCGGAACCCCTATTTGTTTAT
TTTTCTAAATACATTCAAATATGTATCCGCTCATGAATTAATTCTTAGAAAAACTCATCGAGCATCAAAT
GAAACTGCAATTTATTCATATCAGGATTATCAATACCATATTTTTGAAAAAGCCGTTTCTGTAATGAAGG
AGAAAACTCACCGAGGCAGTTCCATAGGATGGCAAGATCCTGGTATCGGTCTGCGATTCCGACTCGTCCA
ACATCAATACAACCTATTAATTTCCCCTCGTCAAAAATAAGGTTATCAAGTGAGAAATCACCATGAGTGA
CGACTGAATCCGGTGAGAATGGCAAAAGTTTATGCATTTCTTTCCAGACTTGTTCAACAGGCCAGCCATT
ACGCTCGTCATCAAAATCACTCGCATCAACCAAACCGTTATTCATTCGTGATTGCGCCTGAGCGAGACGA
AATACGCGGTCGCTGTTAAAAGGACAATTACAAACAGGAATCGAATGCAACCGGCGCAGGAACACTGCCA
GCGCATCAACAATATTTTCACCTGAATCAGGATATTCTTCTAATACCTGGAATGCTGTTTTCCCGGGGAT
CGCAGTGGTGAGTAACCATGCATCATCAGGAGTACGGATAAAATGCTTGATGGTCGGAAGAGGCATAAAT
TCCGTCAGCCAGTTTAGTCTGACCATCTCATCTGTAACATCATTGGCAACGCTACCTTTGCCATGTTTCA
GAAACAACTCTGGCGCATCGGGCTTCCCATACAATCGATAGATTGTCGCACCTGATTGCCCGACATTATC
GCGAGCCCATTTATACCCATATAAATCAGCATCCATGTTGGAATTTAATCGCGGCCTAGAGCAAGACGTT
TCCCGTTGAATATGGCTCATACTCTTCCTTTTTCAATATTATTGAAGCATTTATCAGGGTTATTGTCTCA
TGAGCGGATACATATTTGAATGTATTTAGAAAAATAAACAAATAGGCATGCTAGCGCAGAAACGTCCTAG
AAGATGCCAGGAGGATACTTAGCAGAGAGACAATAAGGCCGGAGCGAAGCCGTTTTTCCATAGGCTCCGC
CCCCCTGACGAACATCACGAAATCTGACGCTCAAATCAGTGGTGGCGAAACCCGACAGGACTATAAAGAT
ACCAGGCGTTTCCCCCTGATGGCTCCCTCTTGCGCTCTCCTGTTCCCGTCCTGCGGCGTCCGTGTTGTGG
TGGAGGCTTTACCCAAATCACCACGTCCCGTTCCGTGTAGACAGTTCGCTCCAAGCTGGGCTGTGTGCAA
GAACCCCCCGTTCAGCCCGACTGCTGCGCCTTATCCGGTAACTATCATCTTGAGTCCAACCCGGAAAGAC
ACGACAAAACGCCACTGGCAGCAGCCATTGGTAACTGAGAATTAGTGGATTTAGATATCGAGAGTCTTGA
AGTGGTGGCCTAACAGAGGCTACACTGAAAGGACAGTATTTGGTATCTGCGCTCCACTAAAGCCAGTTAC
CAGGTTAAGCAGTTCCCCAACTGACTTAACCTTCGATCAAACCGCCTCCCCAGGCGGTTTTTTCGTTTAC
AGAGCAGGAGATTACGACGATCGTAAAAGGATCTCAAGAAGATCCTTTACGGATTCCCGACACCATCACT
CTAGATTTCAGTGCAATTTATCTCTTCAAATGTAGCACCTGAAGTCAGCCCCATACGATATAAGTTGTAA
TTCTCATGTTAGTCATGCCCCGCGCCCACCGGAAGGAGCTGACTGGGTTGAAGGCTCTCAAGGGCATCGG
TCGAGATCCCGGTGCCTAATGAGTGAGCTAACTTACATTAATTGCGTTGCGCTCACTGCCCGCTTTCCAG
TCGGGAAACCTGTCGTGCCAGCTGCATTAATGAATCGGCCAACGCGCGGGGAGAGGCGGTTTGCGTATTG
GGCGCCAGGGTGGTTTTTCTTTTCACCAGTGAGACGGGCAACAGCTGATTGCCCTTCACCGCCTGGCCCT
GAGAGAGTTGCAGCAAGCGGTCCACGCTGGTTTGCCCCAGCAGGCGAAAATCCTGTTTGATGGTGGTTAA
CGGCGGGATATAACATGAGCTGTCTTCGGTATCGTCGTATCCCACTACCGAGATGTCCGCACCAACGCGC
AGCCCGGACTCGGTAATGGCGCGCATTGCGCCCAGCGCCATCTGATCGTTGGCAACCAGCATCGCAGTGG
GAACGATGCCCTCATTCAGCATTTGCATGGTTTGTTGAAAACCGGACATGGCACTCCAGTCGCCTTCCCG
TTCCGCTATCGGCTGAATTTGATTGCGAGTGAGATATTTATGCC
Features (pLannotate 1.2.2; 16 found; start..end, strand, type, name):
    602..679     -  promoter       lacI promoter: lacI
    687..722     -  CDS            TcR (fragment): tetracycline efflux protein; tet; confers resistance to tetracycline
    725..743     +  promoter       T7 promoter: promoter for bacteriophage T7 RNA polymerase
    744..768     +  protein_bind   lac operator: The lac repressor binds to the lac operator to inhibit transcription in E. coli. This inhibition can be relieved by adding lactose or isopropyl-β-D-thiogalactopyranoside (IPTG). lac repressor encoded by lacI
    783..805     +  RBS            RBS: efficient ribosome binding site from bacteriophage T7 gene 10 (Olins and Rangwala, 1989)
   5597..5615    +  promoter       T7 promoter: promoter for bacteriophage T7 RNA polymerase
   5616..5640    +  protein_bind   lac operator: The lac repressor binds to the lac operator to inhibit transcription in E. coli. This inhibition can be relieved by adding lactose or isopropyl-β-D-thiogalactopyranoside (IPTG). lac repressor encoded by lacI
   5693..5710    +  CDS            SET1 (fragment): solubility-enhancement tag derived from T7 phage gene 10B
   5718..5765    +  terminator     T7 terminator: transcription terminator for bacteriophage T7 RNA polymerase
   5929..5986    +  promoter       AmpR promoter (fragment): bla
   5995..6810    -  CDS            KanR: aminoglycoside phosphotransferase; aph(3')-Ia; confers resistance to kanamycin in bacteria or G418 (Geneticin®) in eukaryotes
   6811..6902    -  promoter       AmpR promoter: bla
   6920..7555    -  rep_origin     ColA ori: Plasmids containing the ColA origin of replication can be propagated in E. coli cells that contain additional plasmids with compatible origins.
   7640..7704    -  CDS            TcR (fragment): tetracycline efflux protein; tet; confers resistance to tetracycline
   7719..7740    -  protein_bind   CAP binding site: CAP binding activates transcription in the presence of cAMP. E. coli catabolite activator protein
   7753..601     -  CDS            lacI (across the origin): lac repressor; lacI; The lac repressor binds to the lac operator to inhibit transcription in E. coli. This inhibition can be relieved by adding lactose or isopropyl-β-D-thiogalactopyranoside (IPTG).
