[The description below was written by a language model from this plasmid's Addgene catalogue record and pLannotate feature annotations shown in this document.]
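Description:
pMS11: pTns(AvCAST)_ΔTniQ,ΔTnsD is a low-copy bacterial expression plasmid built on the pCOLADuet-1 backbone for inducible production of three transposition proteins, TnsA, TnsB and TnsC, from the CRISPR-associated transposon (CAST) of Anabaena variabilis. It replicates from the ColA origin, which is compatible with other common origins and so allows the plasmid to coexist in E. coli with further plasmids. Selection is by kanamycin through an aph(3')-Ia resistance gene driven by the bla promoter. The sequenced record is 8,234 nt.

Expression follows the Duet design. A T7 promoter with an adjacent lac operator and a T7 gene 10 ribosome binding site sits at the start of a stretch of roughly 4.8 kb that the automated annotation leaves unlabelled. This gap presumably holds the Tns coding sequences, although the feature table does not mark the individual genes or show how they are arranged. A second T7 promoter/lac operator pair lies downstream of this region and is followed almost immediately by the T7 terminator, so the second Duet cloning site appears to be essentially empty. A plasmid-borne lacI gene with its own promoter supplies the lac repressor, keeping transcription off until IPTG or lactose is added, and expression requires a host that provides T7 RNA polymerase. The short TcR, SET1 and AmpR promoter fragments called by the annotation are probably backbone remnants or spurious matches rather than functional elements.

As the name indicates, this variant lacks the target-selection factors TniQ and TnsD. It therefore provides only the core transposase machinery, which suits experiments in which targeting components are omitted or supplied separately to dissect the system's homing pathways.
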