Addgene plasmid #168144: pMS11: pTns(AvCAST)_ΔTniQ,ΔTnsD
Purpose: Inducible expression of AvCAST TnsA, TnsB and TnsC proteins.
Depositing lab: Feng Zhang. Depositing organization: Broad Institute. Publication: Dual modes of CRISPR-associated transposon homing. Saito M, Ladha A, Strecker J, Faure G, Neumann E, Altae-Tran H, Macrae RK, Zhang F. Cell. 2021 Apr 29;184(9):2441-2453.e18. doi: 10.1016/j.cell.2021.03.006. Epub 2021 Mar 25. PubMed 33770501.
Backbone
  Vector backbone: pCOLADuet-1
  Backbone manufacturer: Millipore Sigma
  Vector type: Bacterial Expression
Growth in bacteria
  Bacterial resistance: Kanamycin, 50 μg/mL
  Growth temperature: 37°C
  Growth strain: NEB Stable
  Copy number: Low Copy
Gene/Insert
  Gene/Insert name: AvCAST Tns proteins (TnsA, TnsB and TnsC)
  Species: Anabaena variabilis
Terms and licenses: Academic/Nonprofit Terms; Industry Terms: Not Available to Industry
How to cite: pMS11: pTns(AvCAST)_ΔTniQ,ΔTnsD was a gift from Feng Zhang (Addgene plasmid # 168144 ; http://n2t.net/addgene:168144 ; RRID:Addgene_168144)
